>Addgene plasmid #76610 | DGKE gRNA (BRDN0001145405) | addgene full sequence | sequence record 186166 | Addgene Assembled Sequence
CCCGGGTGCAAAGATGGATAAAGTTTTAAACAGAGAGGAATCTTTGCAGCTAATGGACCTTCTAGGTCTT
GAAAGGAGTGGGAATTGGCTCCGGTGCCCGTCAGTGGGCAGAGCGCACATCGCCCACAGTCCCCGAGAAG
TTGGGGGGAGGGGTCGGCAATTGATCCGGTGCCTAGAGAAGGTGGCGCGGGGTAAACTGGGAAAGTGATG
TCGTGTACTGGCTCCGCCTTTTTCCCGAGGGTGGGGGAGAACCGTATATAAGTGCAGTAGTCGCCGTGAA
CGTTCTTTTTCGCAACGGGTTTGCCGCCAGAACACAGGTAAGTGCCGTGTGTGGTTCCCGCGGGCCTGGC
CTCTTTACGGGTTATGGCCCTTGCGTGCCTTGAATTACTTCCACCTGGCTGCAGTACGTGATTCTTGATC
CCGAGCTTCGGGTTGGAAGTGGGTGGGAGAGTTCGAGGCCTTGCGCTTAAGGAGCCCCTTCGCCTCGTGC
TTGAGTTGAGGCCTGGCCTGGGCGCTGGGGCCGCCGCGTGCGAATCTGGTGGCACCTTCGCGCCTGTCTC
GCTGCTTTCGATAAGTCTCTAGCCATTTAAAATTTTTGATGACCTGCTGCGACGCTTTTTTTCTGGCAAG
ATAGTCTTGTAAATGCGGGCCAAGATCTGCACACTGGTATTTCGGTTTTTGGGGCCGCGGGCGGCGACGG
GGCCCGTGCGTCCCAGCGCACATGTTCGGCGAGGCGGGGCCTGCGAGCGCGGCCACCGAGAATCGGACGG
GGGTAGTCTCAAGCTGGCCGGCCTGCTCTGGTGCCTGGCCTCGCGCCGCCGTGTATCGCCCCGCCCTGGG
CGGCAAGGCTGGCCCGGTCGGCACCAGTTGCGTGAGCGGAAAGATGGCCGCTTCCCGGCCCTGCTGCAGG
GAGCTCAAAATGGAGGACGCGGCGCTCGGGAGAGCGGGCGGGTGAGTCACCCACACAAAGGAAAAGGGCC
TTTCCGTCCTCAGCCGTCGCTTCATGTGACTCCACGGAGTACCGGGCGCCGTCCAGGCACCTCGATTAGT
TCTCGAGCTTTTGGAGTACGTCGTCTTTAGGTTGGGGGGAGGGGTTTTATGCGATGGAGTTTCCCCACAC
TGAGTGGGTGGAGACTGAAGTTAGGCCAGCTTGGCACTTGATGTAATTCTCCTTGGAATTTGCCCTTTTT
GAGTTTGGATCTTGGTTCATTCTCAAGCCTCAGACAGTGGTTCAAAGTTTTTTTCTTCCATTTCAGGTGT
CGTGACGTACGGCCACCATGACCGAGTACAAGCCCACGGTGCGCCTCGCCACCCGCGACGACGTCCCCAG
GGCCGTACGCACCCTCGCCGCCGCGTTCGCCGACTACCCCGCCACGCGCCACACCGTCGATCCGGACCGC
CACATCGAGCGGGTCACCGAGCTGCAAGAACTCTTCCTCACGCGCGTCGGGCTCGACATCGGCAAGGTGT
GGGTCGCGGACGACGGCGCCGCCGTGGCGGTCTGGACCACGCCGGAGAGCGTCGAAGCGGGGGCGGTGTT
CGCCGAGATCGGCCCGCGCATGGCCGAGTTGAGCGGTTCCCGGCTGGCCGCGCAGCAACAGATGGAAGGC
CTCCTGGCGCCGCACCGGCCCAAGGAGCCCGCGTGGTTCCTGGCCACCGTCGGAGTCTCGCCCGACCACC
AGGGCAAGGGTCTGGGCAGCGCCGTCGTGCTCCCCGGAGTGGAGGCGGCCGAGCGCGCCGGGGTGCCCGC
CTTCCTGGAGACCTCCGCGCCCCGCAACCTCCCCTTCTACGAGCGGCTCGGCTTCACCGTCACCGCCGAC
GTCGAGGTGCCCGAAGGACCGCGCACCTGGTGCATGACCCGCAAGCCCGGTGCCTGAACGCGTTAAGTCG
ACAATCAACCTCTGGATTACAAAATTTGTGAAAGATTGACTGGTATTCTTAACTATGTTGCTCCTTTTAC
GCTATGTGGATACGCTGCTTTAATGCCTTTGTATCATGCTATTGCTTCCCGTATGGCTTTCATTTTCTCC
TCCTTGTATAAATCCTGGTTGCTGTCTCTTTATGAGGAGTTGTGGCCCGTTGTCAGGCAACGTGGCGTGG
TGTGCACTGTGTTTGCTGACGCAACCCCCACTGGTTGGGGCATTGCCACCACCTGTCAGCTCCTTTCCGG
GACTTTCGCTTTCCCCCTCCCTATTGCCACGGCGGAACTCATCGCCGCCTGCCTTGCCCGCTGCTGGACA
GGGGCTCGGCTGTTGGGCACTGACAATTCCGTGGTGTTGTCGGGGAAATCATCGTCCTTTCCTTGGCTGC
TCGCCTGTGTTGCCACCTGGATTCTGCGCGGGACGTCCTTCTGCTACGTCCCTTCGGCCCTCAATCCAGC
GGACCTTCCTTCCCGCGGCCTGCTGCCGGCTCTGCGGCCTCTTCCGCGTCTTCGCCTTCGCCCTCAGACG
AGTCGGATCTCCCTTTGGGCCGCCTCCCCGCGTCGACTTTAAGACCAATGACTTACAAGGCAGCTGTAGA
TCTTAGCCACTTTTTAAAAGAAAAGGGGGGACTGGAAGGGCTAATTCACTCCCAACGAAGACAAGATCTG
CTTTTTGCTTGTACTGGGTCTCTCTGGTTAGACCAGATCTGAGCCTGGGAGCTCTCTGGCTAACTAGGGA
ACCCACTGCTTAAGCCTCAATAAAGCTTGCCTTGAGTGCTTCAAGTAGTGTGTGCCCGTCTGTTGTGTGA
CTCTGGTAACTAGAGATCCCTCAGACCCTTTTAGTCAGTGTGGAAAATCTCTAGCAGTACGTATAGTAGT
TCATGTCATCTTATTATTCAGTATTTATAACTTGCAAAGAAATGAATATCAGAGAGTGAGAGGAACTTGT
TTATTGCAGCTTATAATGGTTACAAATAAAGCAATAGCATCACAAATTTCACAAATAAAGCATTTTTTTC
ACTGCATTCTAGTTGTGGTTTGTCCAAACTCATCAATGTATCTTATCATGTCTGGCTCTAGCTATCCCGC
CCCTAACTCCGCCCATCCCGCCCCTAACTCCGCCCAGTTCCGCCCATTCTCCGCCCCATGGCTGACTAAT
TTTTTTTATTTATGCAGAGGCCGAGGCCGCCTCGGCCTCTGAGCTATTCCAGAAGTAGTGAGGAGGCTTT
TTTGGAGGCCTAGGGACGTACCCAATTCGCCCTATAGTGAGTCGTATTACGCGCGCTCACTGGCCGTCGT
TTTACAACGTCGTGACTGGGAAAACCCTGGCGTTACCCAACTTAATCGCCTTGCAGCACATCCCCCTTTC
GCCAGCTGGCGTAATAGCGAAGAGGCCCGCACCGATCGCCCTTCCCAACAGTTGCGCAGCCTGAATGGCG
AATGGG
[124 nt withheld, positions 3367-3490]
C
[91 nt withheld, positions 3492-3582]
A
[49 nt withheld, positions 3584-3632]
CCTTTGACGTTGGAGTCCACGTTCTTT
[37 nt withheld, positions 3660-3696]
ACCCTATCTCGGTCTATTCTTTTGATTTATAAGGGATTTTGCCGATTTCGGCCTATTGGTTAAAAAATGA
GCTGATTTAACAAAAATTTAACGCGAATTTTAACAAAATATTAACGCTTACAATTTAGGTGGCACTTTTC
GGGGAAATGTGCGCGGAACCCCTATTTGTTTATTTTTCTAAATACATTCAAATATGTATCCGCTCATGAG
ACAATAACCCTGATAAATGCTTCAATAATATTGAAAAAGGAAGAGTATGAGTATTCAACATTTCCGTGTC
GCCCTTATTCCCTTTTTTGCGGCATTTTGCCTTCCTGTTTTTGCTCACCCAGAAACGCTGGTGAAAGTAA
AAGATGCTGAAGATCAGTTGGGTGCACGAGTGGGTTACATCGAACTGGATCTCAACAGCGGTAAGATCCT
TGAGAGTTTTCGCCCCGAAGAACGTTTTCCAATGATGAGCACTTTTAAAGTTCTGCTATGTGGCGCGGTA
TTATCCCGTATTGACGCCGGGCAAGAGCAACTCGGTCGCCGCATACACTATTCTCAGAATGACTTGGTTG
AGTACTCACCAGTCACAGAAAAGCATCTTACGGATGGCATGACAGTAAGAGAATTATGCAGTGCTGCCAT
AACCATGAGTGATAACACTGCGGCCAACTTACTTCTGACAACGATCGGAGGACCGAAGGAGCTAACCGCT
TTTTTGCACAACATGGGGGATCATGTAACTCGCCTTGATCGTTGGGAACCGGAGCTGAATGAAGCCATAC
CAAACGACGAGCGTGACACCACGATGCCTGTAGCAATGGCAACAACGTTGCGCAAACTATTAACTGGCGA
ACTACTTACTCTAGCTTCCCGGCAACAATTAATAGACTGGATGGAGGCGGATAAAGTTGCAGGACCACTT
CTGCGCTCGGCCCTTCCGGCTGGCTGGTTTATTGCTGATAAATCTGGAGCCGGTGAGCGTGGGTCTCGCG
GTATCATTGCAGCACTGGGGCCAGATGGTAAGCCCTCCCGTATCGTAGTTATCTACACGACGGGGAGTCA
GGCAACTATGGATGAACGAAATAGACAGATCGCTGAGATAGGTGCCTCACTGATTAAGCATTGGTAACTG
TCAGACCAAGTTTACTCATATATACTTTAGATTGATTTAAAACTTCATTTTTAATTTAAAAGGATCTAGG
TGAAGATCCTTTTTGATAATCTCATGACCAAAATCCCTTAACGTGAGTTTTCGTTCCACTGAGCGTCAGA
CCCCGTAGAAAAGATCAAAGGATCTTCTTGAGATCCTTTTTTTCTGCGCGTAATCTGCTGCTTGCAAACA
AAAAAACCACCGCTACCAGCGGTGGTTTGTTTGCCGGATCAAGAGCTACCAACTCTTTTTCCGAAGGTAA
CTGGCTTCAGCAGAGCGCAGATACCAAATACTGTTCTTCTAGTGTAGCCGTAGTTAGGCCACCACTTCAA
GAACTCTGTAGCACCGCCTACATACCTCGCTCTGCTAATCCTGTTACCAGTGGCTGCTGCCAGTGGCGAT
AAGTCGTGTCTTACCGGGTTGGACTCAAGACGATAGTTACCGGATAAGGCGCAGCGGTCGGGCTGAACGG
GGGGTTCGTGCACACAGCCCAGCTTGGAGCGAACGACCTACACCGAACTGAGATACCTACAGCGTGAGCT
ATGAGAAAGCGCCACGCTTCCCGAAGGGAGAAAGGCGGACAGGTATCCGGTAAGCGGCAGGGTCGGAACA
GGAGAGCGCACGAGGGAGCTTCCAGGGGGAAACGCCTGGTATCTTTATAGTCCTGTCGGGTTTCGCCACC
TCTGACTTGAGCGTCGATTTTTGTGATGCTCGTCAGGGGGGCGGAGCCTATGGAAAAACGCCAGCAACGC
GGCCTTTTTACGGTTCCTGGCCTTTTGCTGGCCTTTTGCTCACATGTTCTTTCCTGCGTTATCCCCTGAT
TCTGTGGATAACCGTATTACCGCCTTTGAGTGAGCTGATACCGCTCGCCGCAGCCGAACGACCGAGCGCA
GCGAGTCAGTGAGCGAGGAAGCGGAAGAGCGCCCAATACGCAAACCGCCTCTCCCCGCGCGTTGGCCGAT
TCATTAATGCAGCTGGCACGACAGGTTTCCCGACTGGAAAGCGGGCAGTGAGCGCAACGCAATTAATGTG
AGTTAGCTCACTCATTAGGCACCCCAGGCTTTACACTTTATGCTTCCGGCTCGTATGTTGTGTGGAATTG
TGAGCGGATAACAATTTCACACAGGAAACAGCTATGACCATGATTACGCCAAGCGCGCAATTAACCCTCA
CTAAAGGGAACAAAAGCTGGAGCTGCAAGCTTAATGTAGTCTTATGCAATACTCTTGTAGTCTTGCAACA
TGGTAACGATGAGTTAGCAACATGCCTTACAAGGAGAGAAAAAGCACCGTGCATGCCGATTGGTGGAAGT
AAGGTGGTACGATCGTGCCTTATTAGGAAGGCAACAGACGGGTCTGACATGGATTGGACGAACCACTGAA
TTGCCGCATTGCAGAGATATTGTATTTAAGTGCCTAGCTCGATACATAAACGGGTCTCTCTGGTTAGACC
AGATCTGAGCCTGGGAGCTCTCTGGCTAACTAGGGAACCCACTGCTTAAGCCTCAATAAAGCTTGCCTTG
AGTGCTTCAAGTAGTGTGTGCCCGTCTGTTGTGTGACTCTGGTAACTAGAGATCCCTCAGACCCTTTTAG
TCAGTGTGGAAAATCTCTAGCAGTGGCGCCCGAACAGGGACTTGAAAGCGAAAGGGAAACCAGAGGAGCT
CTCTCGACGCAGGACTCGGCTTGCTGAAGCGCGCACGGCAAGAGGCGAGGGGCGGCGACTGGTGAGTACG
CCAAAAATTTTGACTAGCGGAGGCTAGAAGGAGAGAGATGGGTGCGAGAGCGTCAGTATTAAGCGGGGGA
GAATTAGATCGCGATGGGAAAAAATTCGGTTAAGGCCAGGGGGAAAGAAAAAATATAAATTAAAACATAT
AGTATGGGCAAGCAGGGAGCTAGAACGATTCGCAGTTAATCCTGGCCTGTTAGAAACATCAGAAGGCTGT
AGACAAATACTGGGACAGCTACAACCATCCCTTCAGACAGGATCAGAAGAACTTAGATCATTATATAATA
CAGTAGCAACCCTCTATTGTGTGCATCAAAGGATAGAGATAAAAGACACCAAGGAAGCTTTAGACAAGAT
AGAGGAAGAGCAAAACAAAAGTAAGACCACCGCACAGCAAGCGGCCGCTGATCTTCAGACCTGGAGGAGG
AGATATGAGGGACAATTGGAGAAGTGAATTATATAAATATAAAGTAGTAAAAATTGAACCATTAGGAGTA
GCACCCACCAAGGCAAAGAGAAGAGTGGTGCAGAGAGAAAAAAGAGCAGTGGGAATAGGAGCTTTGTTCC
TTGGGTTCTTGGGAGCAGCAGGAAGCACTATGGGCGCAGCGTCAATGACGCTGACGGTACAGGCCAGACA
ATTATTGTCTGGTATAGTGCAGCAGCAGAACAATTTGCTGAGGGCTATTGAGGCGCAACAGCATCTGTTG
CAACTCACAGTCTGGGGCATCAAGCAGCTCCAGGCAAGAATCCTGGCTGTGGAAAGATACCTAAAGGATC
AACAGCTCCTGGGGATTTGGGGTTGCTCTGGAAAACTCATTTGCACCACTGCTGTGCCTTGGAATGCTAG
TTGGAGTAATAAATCTCTGGAACAGATTTGGAATCACACGACCTGGATGGAGTGGGACAGAGAAATTAAC
AATTACACAAGCTTAATACACTCCTTAATTGAAGAATCGCAAAACCAGCAAGAAAAGAATGAACAAGAAT
TATTGGAATTAGATAAATGGGCAAGTTTGTGGAATTGGTTTAACATAACAAATTGGCTGTGGTATATAAA
ATTATTCATAATGATAGTAGGAGGCTTGGTAGGTTTAAGAATAGTTTTTGCTGTACTTTCTATAGTGAAT
AGAGTTAGGCAGGGATATTCACCATTATCGTTTCAGACCCACCTCCCAACCCCGAGGGGACCCAGAGAGG
GCCTATTTCCCATGATTCCTTCATATTTGCATATACGATACAAGGCTGTTAGAGAGATAATTAGAATTAA
TTTGACTGTAAACACAAAGATATTAGTACAAAATACGTGACGTAGAAAGTAATAATTTCTTGGGTAGTTT
GCAGTTTTAAAATTATGTTTTAAAATGGACTATCATATGCTTACCGTAACTTGAAAGTATTTCGATTTCT
TGGCTTTATATATCTTGTGGAAAGGACGAAACACCGGTTGGCCAGGATTATTAATGGTTTTAGAGCTAGA
AATAGCAAGTTAAAATAAGGCTAGTCCGTTATCAACTTGAAAAAGTGGCACCGAGTCGGTGCTTTTTTAA
GCTTGGCGTAACTAGATCTTGAGACAAATGGCAGTATTCATCCACAATTTTAAAAGAAAAGGGGGGATTG
GGGGGTACAGTGCAGGGGAAAGAATAGTAGACATAATAGCAACAGACATACAAACTAAAGAATTACAAAA
ACAAATTACAAAAATTCAAAATTTTCGGGTTTATTACAGGGACAGCAGAGATCCACTTTGGCGCCGGCTC
GAGGGGG
Features (pLannotate 1.2.2; 29 found; start..end, strand, type, name):
     14..80      +  CDS            small t antigen (fragment): SV40 (simian virus 40) small t antigen
    106..317     +  promoter       EF-1α core promoter: core promoter for human elongation factor EF-1α
    318..1256    +  intron         EF-1α intron A: intron upstream of the start codon of human EF-1α
   1278..1877    +  CDS            PuroR (fragment): puromycin N-acetyltransferase; pac from Streptomyces; confers resistance to puromycin
   1893..2481    +  misc_feature   WPRE: woodchuck hepatitis virus posttranscriptional regulatory element
   2532..2551    +  misc_feature   cPPT/CTS (fragment): central polypurine tract and central termination sequence of HIV-1
   2553..2786    +  LTR            3' LTR (ΔU3): self-inactivating 3' long terminal repeat (LTR) from HIV-1
   2864..2985    +  polyA_signal   SV40 poly(A) signal: SV40 polyadenylation signal
   3025..3160    +  rep_origin     SV40 ori: SV40 origin of replication
   3181..3199    -  promoter       T7 promoter: promoter for bacteriophage T7 RNA polymerase
   3207..3362    +  CDS            lacZα (fragment): LacZα fragment of β-galactosidase; lacZ fragment
   3367..3795    +  rep_origin     f1 ori (sequence partly withheld): f1 bacteriophage origin of replication; arrow indicates direction of (+) strand synthesis
   3848..3952    +  promoter       AmpR promoter: bla
   3953..4813    +  CDS            AmpR: β-lactamase; bla; confers resistance to ampicillin, carbenicillin, and related antibiotics
   4984..5572    +  rep_origin     ori: high-copy-number ColE1/pMB1/pBR322/pUC origin of replication
   5755..5847    +  CDS            lacI (fragment): lac repressor; lacI; The lac repressor binds to the lac operator to inhibit transcription in E. coli. This inhibition can be relieved by adding lactose or isopropyl-β-D-thiogalactopyranoside (IPTG).
   5860..5881    +  protein_bind   CAP binding site: CAP binding activates transcription in the presence of cAMP. E. coli catabolite activator protein
   5896..5926    +  promoter       lac promoter: promoter for the E. coli lac operon
   5934..5950    +  protein_bind   lac operator: The lac repressor binds to the lac operator to inhibit transcription in E. coli. This inhibition can be relieved by adding lactose or isopropyl-β-D-thiogalactopyranoside (IPTG). lac repressor encoded by lacI
   5995..6013    +  promoter       T3 promoter: promoter for bacteriophage T3 RNA polymerase
   6041..6267    +  promoter       RSV promoter: Rous sarcoma virus enhancer/promoter
   6268..6448    +  LTR            5' LTR (truncated): truncated 5' long terminal repeat (LTR) from HIV-1
   6495..6620    +  misc_feature   HIV-1 Ψ: packaging signal of human immunodeficiency virus type 1
   6604..6967    +  CDS            HIV-1 gag (fragment): gag protein from human immunodeficiency virus 1; gag
   7113..7346    +  misc_feature   RRE: The Rev response element (RRE) of HIV-1 allows for Rev-dependent mRNA export from the nucleus to the cytoplasm.
   7723..7749    +  CDS            Rev (fragment): human immunodeficiency virus 1 (HIV-1) Rev protein; rev; enhances nuclear export of unspliced and incompletely spliced viral mRNAs
   7753..7993    +  promoter       U6 promoter: RNA polymerase III promoter for human U6 snRNA
   8023..8098    +  misc_RNA       gRNA scaffold: guide RNA scaffold for the Streptococcus pyogenes CRISPR/Cas9 system
   8154..8271    +  misc_feature   cPPT/CTS: central polypurine tract and central termination sequence of HIV-1
