[The description below was written by a language model from this plasmid's Addgene catalogue record and pLannotate feature annotations shown in this document.]
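Description:
DGKE gRNA (BRDN0001145405) is a third-generation lentiviral guide RNA plasmid built on the lentiGuide-Puro backbone and designed to direct Streptococcus pyogenes Cas9 to the human DGKE gene (diacylglycerol kinase epsilon), with the guide designed against the NM_003647.2 reference transcript. It is propagated in E. coli as a high-copy plasmid through a ColE1/pUC-type origin and selected with ampicillin via the β-lactamase gene. The bacterial backbone also carries an f1 origin, an SV40 origin and poly(A) signal, and remnants of a lac/T7/T3 cloning region.

The lentiviral transfer cassette begins with an RSV promoter fused to a truncated HIV-1 5' LTR, which makes genomic RNA production Tat-independent. This is followed by the Ψ packaging signal with a partial gag sequence, the Rev response element for nuclear export of the unspliced genome, and a cPPT/CTS element that aids nuclear import. It ends in a ΔU3 self-inactivating 3' LTR. Within this frame, a human U6 RNA polymerase III promoter drives the DGKE-specific spacer joined to the SpCas9 gRNA scaffold. A separate EF-1α promoter with its intron A expresses puromycin N-acetyltransferase for selection of transduced mammalian cells, and a WPRE downstream enhances transcript expression.

The plasmid does not encode Cas9, so it is meant to be used alongside a separate Cas9 lentivirus or in cells that already express Cas9. It corresponds to an individual clone associated with a human kinome gRNA library developed using optimized sgRNA design rules, and is suited to knockout or loss-of-function studies of DGKE in human cells.
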