Addgene plasmid #76610: DGKE gRNA (BRDN0001145405)
Purpose: 3rd generation lentiviral gRNA plasmid targeting human DGKE
Depositing lab: John Doench & David Root. Depositing organization: Broad Institute. Publication: Optimized sgRNA design to maximize activity and minimize off-target effects of CRISPR-Cas9. Doench JG, Fusi N, Sullender M, Hegde M, Vaimberg EW, Donovan KF, Smith I, Tothova Z, Wilen C, Orchard R, Virgin HW, Listgarten J, Root DE. Nat Biotechnol. 2016 Jan 18. doi: 10.1038/nbt.3437. PubMed 26780180.
Backbone
  Vector backbone: lentiGuide-Puro
  Backbone manufacturer: Zhang Lab (Addgene plasmid # 52963)
  Vector type: Mammalian Expression, Lentiviral, CRISPR
  Selectable markers: Puromycin
Growth in bacteria
  Bacterial resistance: Ampicillin, 100 μg/mL
  Growth temperature: 37°C
  Growth strain: DH5alpha
  Copy number: High Copy
Gene/Insert
  Gene/Insert name: DGKE (alt names: DGKE; NM_003647.2)
  gRNA/shRNA sequence: GTTGGCCAGGATTATTAATG
  Species: H. sapiens (human)
  Entrez Gene: DGKE (a.k.a. AHUS7, DAGK5, DAGK6, DGK, NPHS7)
  Promoter: hU6
  Cloning method: Unknown
  Sequencing primers: 5′ U6-F; 3′ pS2-R
Terms and licenses: Academic/Nonprofit Terms; Industry Terms: Not Available to Industry
Depositor comments: The gRNA was designed to target the following Genbank reference sequence(s): NM_003647.2. Note that this plasmid does NOT contain Cas9. It should be used in conjunction with lentiCas9-Blast (Addgene #52962) or otherwise with cell lines already expressing Cas9. Browse the full kinome gRNA library at http://www.addgene.org/pooled-library/broadgpp-human-kinome/ or visit http://www.broadinstitute.org/rnai/public/ for detailed protocols and information.
How to cite: DGKE gRNA (BRDN0001145405) was a gift from John Doench & David Root (Addgene plasmid # 76610 ; http://n2t.net/addgene:76610 ; RRID:Addgene_76610)
