>Addgene plasmid #76610 | DGKE gRNA (BRDN0001145405) | depositor partial sequence | sequence record 144070 | Target Sequence
GTTGGCCAGGATTATTAATG
