>Addgene plasmid #76610 | DGKE gRNA (BRDN0001145405) | addgene partial sequence | sequence record 186165 | hU6-F
TAGAAAGTAATAATTTCTTGGGTAGTTTGCAGTTTTAAAATTATGTTTTAAAATGGACTATCATATGCTT
ACCGTAACTTGAAAGTATTTCGATTTCTTGGCTTTATATATCTTGTGGAAAGGACGAAACACCGGTTGGC
CAGGATTATTAATGGTTTTAGAGCTAGAAATAGCAAGTTAAAATAAGGCTAGTCCGTTATCAACTTGAAA
AAGTGGCACCGAGTCGGTGCTTTTTTAAGCTTGGCGTAACTAGATCTTGAGACAAATGGCAGTATTCATC
CACAATTTTAAAAGAAAAGGGGGGATTGGGGGGTACAGTGCAGGGGAAAGAATAGTAGACATAATAGCAA
CAGACATACAAACTAAAGAATTACAAAAACAAATTACAAAAATTCAAAATTTTCGGGTTTATTACAGGGA
CAGCAGAGATCCACTTTGGCGCCGGCTCGAGGGGGCCCGGGTGCAAAGATGGATAAAGTTTTAAACAGAG
AGGAATCTTTGCAGCTAATGGACCTTCTAGGTCTTGAAAGGAGTGGGAATTGGCTCCGGTGCCCGTCAGT
GGGCAGAGCG
